Addgene plasmid #69933: cisRAJ31-cat
Purpose: Expresses cisRAJ31-cat, a cis-repressed mRNA regulated by RAJ31.
Depositing lab: Alfonso Jaramillo. Depositing organization: University of Warwick. Publication: Engineering a Circular Riboregulator in Escherichia coli. Rostain W, Shen S, Cordero T, Rodrigo G, Jaramillo A. Biodes Res. 2020 Sep 12;2020:1916789. doi: 10.34133/2020/1916789. eCollection 2020. PubMed 37849901.
Backbone
  Vector backbone: pSB4K5
  Backbone manufacturer: Registry of Standard Biological Parts
  Backbone size w/o insert (bp): 3424
  Total vector size (bp): 4194
  Vector type: Bacterial Expression, Synthetic Biology
Growth in bacteria
  Bacterial resistance: Kanamycin, 50 μg/mL
  Growth temperature: 37°C
  Growth strain: Top10
  Copy number: Low Copy
Gene/Insert
  Gene/Insert name: PllacO1-cisRAJ31-cat
  Species: Synthetic
  Insert size (bp): 770
  Promoter: PlLacO1
  Cloning method: Unknown
  Sequencing primers: 5′ tgccacctgacgtctaagaa; 3′ attaccgcctttgagtgagc
Terms and licenses: Academic/Nonprofit Terms; Industry Terms: Not Available to Industry
Depositor comments: Engineering a circular riboregulator in Escherichia coli - Rostain et al. Please check Genbank file for complete annotation.
How to cite: cisRAJ31-cat was a gift from Alfonso Jaramillo (Addgene plasmid # 69933 ; http://n2t.net/addgene:69933 ; RRID:Addgene_69933)
