[The description below was written by a language model from this plasmid's Addgene catalogue record and pLannotate feature annotations shown in this document.]
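Description:
cisRAJ31-cat is a low-copy bacterial expression plasmid for synthetic biology work in Escherichia coli, built on the BioBrick backbone pSB4K5. It replicates from the pSC101 origin, which depends on the plasmid-encoded Rep101 (RepA) protein and keeps copy number low. It is selected with kanamycin through an aminoglycoside phosphotransferase (KanR) gene. The total size is about 4.2 kb, of which roughly 770 bp is the synthetic insert. The cloning region sits between the BioBrick prefix and suffix. It is insulated from the rest of the backbone by several transcription terminators on both sides (lambda t0, his operon, T3Te, tonB and a further putative terminator fragment), which limit read-through into and out of the cassette.

The payload is PLlacO1-cisRAJ31-cat. The PLlacO1 promoter, of which the feature table picks up a lac operator, is repressed by LacI and can be induced with IPTG in strains that supply the repressor. It drives an mRNA whose 5′ leader, cisRAJ31, is described as cis-repressing. In riboregulator designs of this kind, the leader typically folds so that translation initiation of the downstream gene is blocked until a matching trans-acting small RNA, here RAJ31, pairs with it and relieves the block. The automated annotation does not mark the leader itself, which presumably occupies the gap between the operator and the coding sequence. The regulated gene is cat, chloramphenicol acetyltransferase, so activation by RAJ31 can be read out as chloramphenicol resistance. The plasmid serves as the target or reporter component in the depositors' work on engineering a circular riboregulator in E. coli, and RAJ31 is not annotated on this plasmid.
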