Features (pLannotate 1.2.2; 12 found; start..end, strand, type, name):
      1..816     -  CDS            KanR: aminoglycoside phosphotransferase confers resistance to kanamycin in bacteria or G418 (Geneticin®) in eukaryotes
   1174..2124    -  CDS            Rep101: RepA protein needed for replication with the pSC101 origin; rep101
   2172..2394    -  rep_origin     pSC101 ori: low-copy replication origin that requires the Rep101 protein
   2886..2980    -  terminator     lambda t0 terminator: transcription terminator from phage lambda
   3017..3076    +  terminator     his operon terminator: This putative transcriptin terminator from the E. coli his operon has a 2-bp deletion introduced during synthesis. Its efficiency has not been determined.
   3136..3165    -  terminator     T3Te terminator: phage T3 early transcription terminator
   3212..3231    +  misc_feature   BioBrick prefix: BioBrick prefix for parts that start with "ATG"
   3265..3281    +  protein_bind   lac operator: The lac repressor binds to the lac operator to inhibit transcription in E. coli. This inhibition can be relieved by adding lactose or isopropyl-β-D-thiogalactopyranoside (IPTG). lac repressor encoded by lacI
   3346..4002    +  CDS            cat: CAT_ECOLX - Experimental evidence at protein level: Swiss-Prot protein existence level 1. This enzyme is an effector of chloramphenicol resistance in bacteria. From Escherichia coli. This protein is used as a marker in many commonly used cloning vectors, such as pACYC184.
   4009..4029    +  misc_feature   BioBrick suffix: universal suffix for all parts
   4065..4096    +  terminator     tonB terminator: bidirectional E. coli tonB-P14 transcription terminator
   4143..4183    -  terminator     bacterial terminator (fragment): putative bacterial transcription terminator
>Addgene plasmid #69933 | cisRAJ31-cat | depositor full sequence | sequence record 124229 | PlLacO1-cisRAJ31-cat full plasmid sequence
TTAGAAAAACTCATCGAGCATCAAATGAAACTGCAATTTATTCATATCAGGATTATCAATACCATATTTT
TGAAAAAGCCGTTTCTGTAATGAAGGAGAAAACTCACCGAGGCAGTTCCAAAGAATGGCAAGGTCCTGGT
AACGGTCTGCGATTCCGACCCGTCCAACATCAATACAACCTATTAATTTCCCCTCGTCAAAAATAAGGTT
ATCAAGTGAGAAATCACCATGAGTGACGACTGAATCCGGTGAGAATGGCAAGAGCTTGTGCATTTCTTTC
CAGACTTGTTCAACAGGCCAGCCATTACGCTCGTCATCAAAATCACTCGCATCAACCAAACCGTTATTCA
TGCGTGATTGCGCCTGAGCAAGACGAAATACACGATCGCTGTTAAAAGGACAATTACAAACAGGAATCGA
ATGTAACCGGCGCAGGAACACGGCCAGCGCATCAACAATATTTTCACCTGAATCAGGATATTCTTCTAAT
ACCTGGAAGGCTGTTTTCCCAGGAATCGCGGTGGTGAGTAACCACGCATCATCAGGAGTACGGATAAAAT
GCTTGATGGTCGGGAGAGGCATAAACTCCGTCAGCCAGTTGAGACGGACCATCTCATCTGTAACATCATT
GGCAACGCTACCTTTGCCATGTTTCAGAAACAACTCTGGCGCATCGGGCTTCCCATACAAGCGATAGATT
GTCGCACCTGATTGCCCGACATTATCGCGAGCCCATTTATACCCATATAAATCAGCGTCCATGTTGGAGT
TTAAGCGCGGACGGGAGCAAGACGTTTCCCGTTGAATATGGCTCATAACACCCCTTGTATTACTGTTTAT
GTAAGCAGACAGTTTTATTGTTCATGATGATATATTTTTATCTTGTGCAATGTAACATCAGAGATTTTGA
GACACAACGTGGCTTTGTTGAATAAATCGAACTTTTGCTGAGTTGAAGGATCAGCTCTAGTAGTTACATT
GTCGATCTGTTCATGGTGAACAGCTTTGAATGCACCAAAAACTCGTAAAAGCTCTGATGTATCTATCTTT
TTTACACCGTTTTCATCTGTGCATATGGACAGTTTTCCCTTTGATATGTAACGGTGAACAGTTGTTCTAC
TTTTGTTTGTTAGTCTTGATGCTTCACTGATAGATACAAGAGCCATAAGAACCTCAGATCCTTCCGTATT
TAGCCAGTATGTTCTCTAGTGTGGTTCGTTGTTTTTGCGTGAGCCATGAGAACGAACCATTGAGATCATA
CTTACTTTGCATGTCACTCAAAAATTTTGCCTCAAAACTGGTGAGCTGAATTTTTGCAGTTAAAGCATCG
TGTAGTGTTTTTCTTAGTCCGTTATGTAGGTAGGAATCTGATGTAATGGTTGTTGGTATTTTGTCACCAT
TCATTTTTATCTGGTTGTTCTCAAGTTCGGTTACGAGATCCATTTGTCTATCTAGTTCAACTTGGAAAAT
CAACGTATCAGTCGGGCGGCCTCGCTTATCAACCACCAATTTCATATTGCTGTAAGTGTTTAAATCTTTA
CTTATTGGTTTCAAAACCCATTGGTTAAGCCTTTTAAACTCATGGTAGTTATTTTCAAGCATTAACATGA
ACTTAAATTCATCAAGGCTAATCTCTATATTTGCCTTGTGAGTTTTCTTTTGTGTTAGTTCTTTTAATAA
CCACTCATAAATCCTCATAGAGTATTTGTTTTCAAAAGACTTAACATGTTCCAGATTATATTTTATGAAT
TTTTTTAACTGGAAAAGATAAGGCAATATCTCTTCACTAAAAACTAATTCTAATTTTTCGCTTGAGAACT
TGGCATAGTTTGTCCACTGGAAAATCCCAAAGCCTTTAACCAAAGGATTCCTGATTTCCACAGTTCTCGT
CATCAGCTCTCTGGTTGCTTTAGCTAATACACCATAAGCATTTTCCCTACTGATGTTCATCATCTGAGCG
TATTGGTTATAAGTGAACGATACCGTCCGTTCTTTCCTTGTAGGGTTTTCAATCGTGGGGTTGAGTAGTG
CCACACAGCATAAAATTAGCTTGGTTTCATGCTCCGTTAAGTCATAGCGACTAATCGCTAGTTCATTTGC
TTTGAAAACAACTAATTCAGACATACATCTCAATTGGTCTAGGTGATTTTAATCACTATACCAATTGAGA
TGGGCTAGTCAATGATAATTACATGTCCTTTTCCTTTGAGTTGTGGGTATCTGTAAATTCTGCTAGACCT
TTGCTGGAAAACTTGTAAATTCTGCTAGACCCTCTGTAAATTCCGCTAGACCTTTGTGTGTTTTTTTTGT
TTATATTCAAGTGGTTATAATTTATAGAATAAAGAAAGAATAAAAAAAGATAAAAAGAATAGATCCCAGC
CCTGTGTATAACTCACTACTTTAGTCAGTTCCGCAGTATTACAAAAGGATGTCGCAAACGCTGTTTGCTC
CTCTACAAAACAGACCTTAAAACCCTAAAGGCTTAAGTAGCACCCTCGCAAGCTCGGGCAAATCGCTGAA
TATTCCTTTTGTCTCCGACCATCAGGCACCTGAGTCGCTGTCTTTTTCGTGACATTCAGTTCGCTGCGCT
CACGGCTCTGGCAGTGAATGGGGGTAAATGGCACTACAGGCGCCTTTTATGGATTCATGCAAGGAAACTA
CCCATAATACAAGAAAAGCCCGTCACGGGCTTCTCAGGGCGTTTTATGGCGGGTCTGCTATGTGGTGCTA
TCTGACTTTTTGCTGTTCAGCAGTTCCTGCCCTCTGATTTTCCAGTCTGACCACTTCGGATTATCCCGTG
ACAGGTCATTCAGACTGGCTAATGCACCCAGTAAGGCAGCGGTATCATCAACAGGCTTACCCGTCTTACT
GTCCCTAGTGCTTGGATTCTCACCAATAAAAAACGCCCGGCGGCAACCGAGCGTTCTGAACAAATCCAGA
TGGAGTTCTGAGGTCATTACTGGATCTATCAACAGGAGTCCAAGCGAGCTCGTAAACTTGGTCTGACAGC
TCTAGCTCCGGCAAAAAAACGGGCAAGGTGTCACCACCCTGCCCTTTTTCTTTAAAACCGAAAAGATTAC
TTCGCGTTTGCCACCTGACGTCTAAGAAAAGGAATATTCAGCAATTTGCCCGTGCCGAAGAAAGGCCCAC
CCGTGAAGGTGAGCCAGTGAGTTGATTGCTACGTAATTAGTTAGTTAGCCCTTAGTGACTCGAATTCGCG
GCCGCTTCTAGGATGCATATAAATGTGAGCGGATAACATTGACATTGTGAGCGGATAACAAGATACTGAG
CACAGTGGATATGCTTTACCTCTTGGTGAGACGACATAAAGAGGAGAAACATAATATGGAGAAAAAAATC
ACTGGATATACCACCGTTGATATATCCCAATGGCATCGTAAAGAACATTTTGAGGCATTTCAGTCAGTTG
CTCAATGTACCTATAACCAGACCGTTCAGCTGGATATTACGGCCTTTTTAAAGACCGTAAAGAAAAATAA
GCACAAGTTTTATCCGGCCTTTATTCACATTCTTGCCCGCCTGATGAATGCTCATCCGGAATTTCGTATG
GCAATGAAAGACGGTGAGCTGGTGATATGGGATAGTGTTCACCCTTGTTACACCGTTTTCCATGAGCAAA
CTGAAACGTTTTCATCGCTCTGGAGTGAATACCACGACGATTTCCGGCAGTTTCTACACATATATTCGCA
AGATGTGGCGTGTTACGGTGAAAACCTGGCCTATTTCCCTAAAGGGTTTATTGAGAATATGTTTTTCGTC
TCAGCCAATCCCTGGGTGAGTTTCACCAGTTTTGATTTAAACGTGGCCAATATGGACAACTTCTTCGCCC
CCGTTTTCACCATGGGCAAATATTATACGCAAGGCGACAAGGTGCTGATGCCGCTGGCGATTCAGGTTCA
TCATGCCGTTTGTGATGGCTTCCATGTCGGCAGAATGCTTAATGAATTACAACAGTACTGCGATGAGTGG
CAGGGCGGGGCGTAATAATACTAGTAGCGGCCGCTGCAGGAGTCACTAAGGGTTAGTTAGTTAGATTAGC
AGAAAGTCAAAAGCCTCCGACCGGAGGCTTTTGACTAAAACTTCCCTTGGGGTTATCATTGGGGCTCACT
CAAAGGCGGTAATCAGATAAAAAAAATCCTTAGCTTTCGCTAAGGATGATTTCTGCTAGTATTA
