>Addgene plasmid #69933 | cisRAJ31-cat | depositor partial sequence | sequence record 124230 | PlLacO1-cisRAJ31-cat
ATAAATGTGAGCGGATAACATTGACATTGTGAGCGGATAACAAGATACTGAGCACAGTGGATATGCTTTA
CCTCTTGGTGAGACGACATAAAGAGGAGAAACATAATATGGAGAAAAAAATCACTGGATATACCACCGTT
GATATATCCCAATGGCATCGTAAAGAACATTTTGAGGCATTTCAGTCAGTTGCTCAATGTACCTATAACC
AGACCGTTCAGCTGGATATTACGGCCTTTTTAAAGACCGTAAAGAAAAATAAGCACAAGTTTTATCCGGC
CTTTATTCACATTCTTGCCCGCCTGATGAATGCTCATCCGGAATTTCGTATGGCAATGAAAGACGGTGAG
CTGGTGATATGGGATAGTGTTCACCCTTGTTACACCGTTTTCCATGAGCAAACTGAAACGTTTTCATCGC
TCTGGAGTGAATACCACGACGATTTCCGGCAGTTTCTACACATATATTCGCAAGATGTGGCGTGTTACGG
TGAAAACCTGGCCTATTTCCCTAAAGGGTTTATTGAGAATATGTTTTTCGTCTCAGCCAATCCCTGGGTG
AGTTTCACCAGTTTTGATTTAAACGTGGCCAATATGGACAACTTCTTCGCCCCCGTTTTCACCATGGGCA
AATATTATACGCAAGGCGACAAGGTGCTGATGCCGCTGGCGATTCAGGTTCATCATGCCGTTTGTGATGG
CTTCCATGTCGGCAGAATGCTTAATGAATTACAACAGTACTGCGATGAGTGGCAGGGCGGGGCGTAATAA
