>Addgene plasmid #69933 | cisRAJ31-cat | addgene partial sequence | sequence record 136421 | RNAde-BB-1F 5'-tgccacctgacgtctaagaa-3'
GGTGAGCCAGTGAGTTGATTGCTACGTAATTAGTTAGTTAGCCCTTAGTGACTCGAATTCGCGGCCGCTT
CTAGGATGCATATAAATGTGAGCGGATAACATTGACATTGTGAGCGGATAACAAGATACTGAGCACAGTG
GATATGCTTTACCTCTTGGTGAGACGACATAAAGAGGAGAAACATAATATGGAGAAAAAAATCACTGGAT
ATACCACCGTTGATATATCCCAATGGCATCGTAAAGAACATTTTGAGGCATTTCAGTCAGTTGCTCAATG
TACCTATAACCAGACCGTTCAGCTGGATATTACGGCCTTTTTAAAGACCGTAAAGAAAAATAAGCACAAG
TTTTATCCGGCCTTTATTCACATTCTTGCCCGCCTGATGAATGCTCATCCGGAATTTCGTATGGCAATGA
AAGACGGTGAGCTGGTGATATGGGATAGTGTTCACCCTTGTTACACCGTTTTCCATGAGCAAACTGAAAC
GTTTTCATCGCTCTGGAGTGAATACCACGACGATTTCCGGCAGTTTCTACACATATATTCGCAAGATGTG
GCGTGTTACGGTGAAAACCTGGCCTATTTCCCTAAAGGGTTTATTGAGAATATGTTTTTCGTCTCAGCCA
ATCCCTGGGTGAGTTTCACCAGTTTTGATTTAAACGTGGCCAATATGGACAACTTCTTCGCCCCCGTTTT
CACCATGGGCAAATATTATACGCAAGGCGACAAGGTGCTGATGCCGCTGGCGATTCAGGTTCATCATGCC
GTT
