>Addgene plasmid #69933 | cisRAJ31-cat | addgene partial sequence | sequence record 136453 | CAT-R 5'-GCAACTGACTGAAATGCCTC-3'
GTATATCCAGTGATTTTTTTCTCCATATTATGTTTCTCCTCTTTATGTCGTCTCACCAAGAGGTAAAGCA
TATCCACTGTGCTCAGTATCTTGTTATCCGCTCACAATGTCAATGTTATCCGCTCACATTTATATGCATC
CTAGAAGCGGCCGCGAATTCGAGTCACTAAGGGCTAACTAACTAATTACGTAGCAATCAACTCACTGGCT
CACCTTCACGGGTGGGCCTTTCTTCGGCACGGGCAAATTGCTGAATATTCCTTTTCTTAGACGTCAGGTG
GCAAACGCGAAGTAATCTTTTCGGTTTTAAAGAAAAAGGGCAGGGTGGTGACACCTTGCCCGTTTTTTTG
CCGGAGCTAGAGCTGTCAGACCAAGTTTACGAGCTCGCTTGGACTCCTGTTGATAGATCCAGTAATGACC
TCAGAACTCCATCTGGATTTGTTCAGAACGCTCGGTTGCCGCCGGGCGTTTTTTATTGGTGAGAATCCAA
GCACTAGGGACAGTAAGACGGGTAAGCCTGTTGATGATACCGCTGCCTTACTGGGTGCATTAGCCAGTCT
GAATGACCTGTCACGGGATAATCCGAAGTGGTCAGACTGGAAAATCAGAGGGCAGGAACTGCTGAACAGC
AAAAAGTCAGATAGCACCACATAGCAGACCCGCCATAAAACGCCCTGAGAAGCCCGTGACGGGCTTTTCT
TGTATTATGGGTAGTTTCCTTGCATGAATCCATAAAAGGCGCCTGTAGTGCCATTTACCCCCATTCACTG
CCAGAGCCGTGAGCGCAGCGAACTGAATGTCACGAA
